>Addgene plasmid #82900 | pDONR223_ARAF_WT | addgene full sequence | sequence record 161682 | Addgene NGS Result
GGCAGTTCCCTACTCTCGCGTTAACGCTAGCATGGATGTTTTCCCAGTCACGACGTTGTAAAACGACGGC
CAGTCTTAAGCTCGGGCCCCAAATAATGATTTTATTTTGACTGATAGTGACCTGTTCGTTGCAACAAATT
GATGAGCAATGCTTTTTTATAATGCCAACTTTGTACAAAAAAGTTGGCACC
[1818 nt withheld, positions 192-2009]
TGATTGCCAACTTTCTTGTACAAAGTTGGCATTATAAGAAAGCATTGCTTATCAATTTGTTGCAACGAAC
AGGTCACTATCAGTCAAAATAAAATCATTATTTGCCATCCAGCTGATATCCCCTATAGTGAGTCGTATTA
CATGGTCATAGCTGTTTCCTGGCAGCTCTGGCCCGTGTCTCAAAATCTCTGATGTTACATTGCACAAGAT
AAAAATATATCATCATGCCTCCTCTAGACCAGCCAGGACAGAAATGCCTCGACTTCGCTGCTACCCAAGG
TTGCCGGGTGACGCACACCGTGGAAACGGATGAAGGCACGAACCCAGTGGACATAAGCCTGTTCGGTTCG
TAAGCTGTAATGCAAGTAGCGTATGCGCTCACGCAACTGGTCCAGAACCTTGACCGAACGCAGCGGTGGT
AACGGCGCAGTGGCGGTTTTCATGGCTTGTTATGACTGTTTTTTTGGGGTACAGTCTATGCCTCGGGCAT
CCAAGCAGCAAGCGCGTTACGCCGTGGGTCGATGTTTGATGTTATGGAGCAGCAACGATGTTACGCAGCA
GGGCAGTCGCCCTAAAACAAAGTTAAACATTATGAGGGAAGCGGTGATCGCCGAAGTATCGACTCAACTA
TCAGAGGTAGTTGGCGTCATCGAGCGCCATCTCGAACCGACGTTGCTGGCCGTACATTTGTACGGCTCCG
CAGTGGATGGCGGCCTGAAGCCACACAGTGATATTGATTTGCTGGTTACGGTGACCGTAAGGCTTGATGA
AACAACGCGGCGAGCTTTGATCAACGACCTTTTGGAAACTTCGGCTTCCCCTGGAGAGAGCGAGATTCTC
CGCGCTGTAGAAGTCACCATTGTTGTGCACGACGACATCATTCCGTGGCGTTATCCAGCTAAGCGCGAAC
TGCAATTTGGAGAATGGCAGCGCAATGACATTCTTGCAGGTATCTTCGAGCCAGCCACGATCGACATTGA
TCTGGCTATCTTGCTGACAAAAGCAAGAGAACATAGCGTTGCCTTGGTAGGTCCAGCGGCGGAGGAACTC
TTTGATCCGGTTCCTGAACAGGATCTATTTGAGGCGCTAAATGAAACCTTAACGCTATGGAACTCGCCGC
CCGACTGGGCTGGCGATGAGCGAAATGTAGTGCTTACGTTGTCCCGCATTTGGTACAGCGCAGTAACCGG
CAAAATCGCGCCGAAGGATGTCGCTGCCGACTGGGCAATGGAGCGCCTGCCGGCCCAGTATCAGCCCGTC
ATACTTGAAGCTAGACAGGCTTATCTTGGACAAGAAGAAGATCGCTTGGCCTCGCGCGCAGATCAGTTGG
AAGAATTTGTCCACTACGTGAAAGGCGAGATCACCAAGGTAGTCGGCAAATAACCCTCGAGCCACCCATG
ACCAAAATCCCTTAACGTGAGTTACGCGTCGTTCCACTGAGCGTCAGACCCCGTAGAAAAGATCAAAGGA
TCTTCTTGAGATCCTTTTTTTCTGCGCGTAATCTGCTGCTTGCAAACAAAAAAACCACCGCTACCAGCGG
TGGTTTGTTTGCCGGATCAAGAGCTACCAACTCTTTTTCCGAAGGTAACTGGCTTCAGCAGAGCGCAGAT
ACCAAATACTGTTCTTCTAGTGTAGCCGTAGTTAGGCCACCACTTCAAGAACTCTGTAGCACCGCCTACA
TACCTCGCTCTGCTAATCCTGTTACCAGTGGCTGCTGCCAGTGGCGATAAGTCGTGTCTTACCGGGTTGG
ACTCAAGACGATAGTTACCGGATAAGGCGCAGCGGTCGGGCTGAACGGGGGGTTCGTGCACACAGCCCAG
CTTGGAGCGAACGACCTACACCGAACTGAGATACCTACAGCGTGAGCTATGAGAAAGCGCCACGCTTCCC
GAAGGGAGAAAGGCGGACAGGTATCCGGTAAGCGGCAGGGTCGGAACAGGAGAGCGCACGAGGGAGCTTC
CAGGGGGAAACGCCTGGTATCTTTATAGTCCTGTCGGGTTTCGCCACCTCTGACTTGAGCGTCGATTTTT
GTGATGCTCGTCAGGGGGGCGGAGCCTATGGAAAAACGCCAGCAACGCGGCCTTTTTACGGTTCCTGGCC
TTTTGCTGGCCTTTTGCTCACATGTTCTTTCCTGCGTTATCCCCTGATTCTGTGGATAACCGTATTACCG
CCTTTGAGTGAGCTGATACCGCTCGCCGCAGCCGAACGACCGAGCGCAGCGAGTCAGTGAGCGAGGAAGC
GGAAGAGCGCCCAATACGCAAACCGCCTCTCCCCGCGCGTTGGCCGATTCATTAATGCAGCTGGCACGAC
AGGTTTCCCGACTGGAAAGCGGGCAGTGAGCGCAACGCAATTAATACGCGTACCGCTAGCCAGGAAGAGT
TTGTAGAAACGCAAAAAGGCCATCCGTCAGGATGGCCTTCTGCTTAGTTTGATGCCTGGCAGTTTATGGC
GGGCGTCCTGCCCGCCACCCTCCGGGCCGTTGCTTCACAACGTTCAAATCCGCTCCCGGCGGATTTGTCC
TACTCAGGAGAGCGTTCACCGACAAACAACAGATAAAACGAAAGGCCCAGTCTTCCGACTGAGCCTTTCG
TTTTATTTGATGCCT
Features (pLannotate 1.2.2; 12 found; start..end, strand, type, name):
     38..74      -  CDS            lacZα (fragment): LacZα fragment of β-galactosidase; lacZ fragment
     91..186     +  protein_bind   attL3: mutant version of attL; recombination site for the Gateway® LR reaction LR Clonase™
    192..2009    +  CDS            ARAF (sequence withheld): ARAF_HUMAN - Also known as ARAF1, PKS, PKS2. Experimental evidence at protein level: Swiss-Prot protein existence level 1. [Isoform 2]: Serves as a positive regulator of myogenic differentiation by inducing cell cycle arrest, the expression of myogenin and other muscle-specific proteins, and myotube formation. From Homo sapiens (Human).
   2017..2112    -  protein_bind   attL3: mutant version of attL; recombination site for the Gateway® LR reaction LR Clonase™
   2131..2149    -  promoter       T7 promoter: promoter for bacteriophage T7 RNA polymerase
   2339..2362    +  promoter       Pc promoter (fragment): intI1 (promoter lies within the coding sequence); class 1 integron promoter
   2538..2594    +  CDS            GmR (fragment): gentamycin acetyltransferase; aacC1; confers resistance to gentamycin
   2601..3392    +  CDS            SmR: aminoglycoside adenylyltransferase (Murphy, 1985); aadA; confers resistance to spectinomycin and streptomycin
   3485..4073    +  rep_origin     ori: high-copy-number ColE1/pMB1/pBR322/pUC origin of replication
   4256..4348    +  CDS            lacI (fragment): lac repressor; lacI; The lac repressor binds to the lac operator to inhibit transcription in E. coli. This inhibition can be relieved by adding lactose or isopropyl-β-D-thiogalactopyranoside (IPTG).
   4403..4430    -  terminator     rrnB T2 terminator: transcription terminator T2 from the E. coli rrnB gene
   4562..4605    +  terminator     rrnB T1 terminator: Escherichia coli rrnB; transcription terminator T1 from the E. coli rrnB gene
