[The description below was written by a language model from this plasmid's Addgene catalogue record and pLannotate feature annotations shown in this document.]
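Description:
pDONR223_ARAF_WT is a Gateway entry clone built on the Invitrogen pDONR223 backbone and carrying the wild-type human ARAF open reading frame (reference transcript NM_001654), which encodes the A-Raf serine/threonine kinase. The sequenced plasmid is about 4.6 kb. It is maintained in E. coli through a high-copy ColE1/pUC-type origin and selected with spectinomycin via the aadA (SmR) aminoglycoside adenylyltransferase gene. A fragment of a class 1 integron Pc promoter and a remnant of a gentamicin resistance gene lie just upstream of this marker. Short lacZα and lacI fragments and the rrnB T1 and T2 terminators are backbone remnants, with the terminators helping to insulate the cloning region from read-through transcription.

The ARAF coding sequence of roughly 1.8 kb sits between two attL recombination sites. The automated annotation labels both as attL3, but they function as the flanking pair used in the Gateway LR reaction. The record lists no promoter for the insert, so the plasmid is not an expression construct in its own right. A T7 promoter annotated just beyond the downstream attL site is a backbone element on the opposite strand to the ORF. The clone is in "closed" format, meaning a stop codon immediately follows the insert, so after transfer the protein will be expressed with its native C-terminus and cannot be fused to C-terminal tags supplied by a destination vector.

The plasmid belongs to the Target Accelerator Plasmid Collection, associated with high-throughput phenotyping of lung cancer somatic mutations. It serves as a source clone for moving wild-type ARAF into destination vectors of choice by LR recombination, for example as the reference allele alongside mutant variants.
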