Addgene plasmid #82900: pDONR223_ARAF_WT
Purpose: Gateway Donor vector containing ARAF, part of the Target Accelerator Plasmid Collection.
Depositing lab: Jesse Boehm & Matthew Meyerson & David Root. Depositing organization: Broad Institute. Publication: High-throughput Phenotyping of Lung Cancer Somatic Mutations. Berger AH, Brooks AN, Wu X, Shrestha Y, Chouinard C, Piccioni F, Bagul M, Kamburov A, Imielinski M, Hogstrom L, Zhu C, Yang X, Pantel S, Sakai R, Watson J, Kaplan N, Campbell JD, Singh S, Root DE, Narayan R, Natoli T, Lahr DL, Tirosh I, Tamayo P, Getz G, Wong B, Doench J, Subramanian A, Golub TR, Meyerson M, Boehm JS. Cancer Cell. 2016 Aug 8;30(2):214-28. doi: 10.1016/j.ccell.2016.06.022. Epub 2016 Jul 28. PubMed 27478040.
Backbone
  Vector backbone: pDONR223
  Backbone manufacturer: Invitrogen
  Vector type: Gateway Entry vector
Growth in bacteria
  Bacterial resistance: Spectinomycin, 50 μg/mL
  Growth temperature: 37°C
  Growth strain: DH5alpha
  Copy number: High Copy
Gene/Insert
  Gene/Insert name: NM_001654
  Species: H. sapiens (human)
  Entrez Gene: ARAF (a.k.a. A-RAF, ARAF1, PKS2, RAFA1)
  Promoter: None
  Cloning method: Gateway Cloning
  Sequencing primers: 5′ M13pUC-fwd; 3′ M13-Rev
Terms and licenses: Academic/Nonprofit Terms; Industry Terms: Not Available to Industry
Depositor comments: CLOSED (stop codon immediately follows insert)
How to cite: pDONR223_ARAF_WT was a gift from Jesse Boehm & Matthew Meyerson & David Root (Addgene plasmid # 82900 ; http://n2t.net/addgene:82900 ; RRID:Addgene_82900)
