>Addgene plasmid #82900 | pDONR223_ARAF_WT | depositor partial sequence | sequence record 157626 | Insert sequence
[1818 nt withheld, positions 1-1818]
TAG
